Addgene plasmid #232353: pAAV-DIO-BACE-HA
Purpose: Beta-Secretase to be expressed (1:1) with either ATLAS protein.
Depositing lab: Don Arnold. Depositing organization: University of Southern California. Publication: ATLAS: a rationally designed anterograde transsynaptic tracer. Rivera JF, Huang H, Weng W, Sohn H, Girasole AE, Li S, Albanese MA, Qin M, Tao C, Klug ME, Rao S, Paletzki R, Herring BE, Kanoski SE, Zhang LI, Gerfen CR, Sabatini BL, Arnold DB. Nat Methods. 2025 May;22(5):1101-1111. doi: 10.1038/s41592-025-02670-x. Epub 2025 May 1. PubMed 40312509.
Backbone
  Vector backbone: pAAV-hsyn_DIO
  Vector type: AAV
Growth in bacteria
  Bacterial resistance: Ampicillin, 100 μg/mL
  Growth temperature: 37°C
  Growth strain: NEB Stable
  Copy number: Unknown
Gene/Insert
  Gene/Insert name: BACE
  Species: H. sapiens (human)
  Insert size (bp): 1533
  Entrez Gene: BACE1 (a.k.a. ASP2, BACE, HSPC104)
  Promoter: hSyn
  Tag / fusion protein: HA (N terminal on insert)
  Cloning method: Restriction Enzyme; 5′ cloning site AscI (not destroyed); 3′ cloning site NheI (not destroyed)
  Sequencing primers: 5′ hsynF
Terms and licenses: Academic/Nonprofit Terms; Industry Terms: Not Available to Industry
Depositor comments: Please visit https://doi.org/10.1101/2023.09.12.557425 for bioRxiv preprint.
How to cite: pAAV-DIO-BACE-HA was a gift from Don Arnold (Addgene plasmid # 232353 ; http://n2t.net/addgene:232353 ; RRID:Addgene_232353) For viral preps, please replace (Addgene plasmid # 232353) in the above sentence with: (Addgene viral prep # 232353-AAV8)
