[The description below was written by a language model from this plasmid's Addgene catalogue record and pLannotate feature annotations shown in this document.]
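Description:
pAAV-DIO-BACE-HA is an adeno-associated virus transfer plasmid built on a pAAV-hSyn DIO backbone for Cre-dependent, neuron-restricted expression of human beta-secretase 1 (BACE1). It is maintained in E. coli through a high-copy ColE1/pUC-type origin with ampicillin selection (AmpR under its own bla promoter), and it also carries an f1 phage origin. The expression cassette is bounded by AAV2 inverted terminal repeats, which allow it to be packaged into recombinant AAV particles. The 3′ ITR is annotated in full, whereas the 5′ ITR was detected only as short fragments in the sequencing-derived record. The record also indicates that a ready-made AAV8 preparation exists.

Within the ITRs, the human synapsin I promoter drives the payload. The roughly 1.5 kb BACE1 coding sequence sits in the antisense orientation, cloned between AscI and NheI sites. It is flanked on each side by a lox2272 and a loxP site, with the two pairs in opposing orientation. In this double-floxed inverted arrangement (DIO/FLEx) no functional transcript is made until Cre recombinase inverts the cassette and then excises one site of each pair. That locks the coding sequence in the sense direction, so expression is confined to Cre-positive neurons. A WPRE and an SV40 polyadenylation signal downstream enhance transcript stability and processing. The catalogue lists an HA epitope tag at the N terminus of the insert, although the tag is not separately annotated in the feature table. According to the record, the construct is meant to be co-expressed at a 1:1 ratio with either of the ATLAS proteins, components of an anterograde transsynaptic tracing system. The record does not spell out the mechanistic role of the protease in that system.
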