Features (pLannotate 1.2.2; 22 found; start..end, strand, type, name):
     12..39      +  repeat_region  AAV2 ITR (fragment): inverted terminal repeat of adeno-associated virus serotype 2 inverted
     68..95      +  repeat_region  AAV2 ITR (fragment): inverted terminal repeat of adeno-associated virus serotype 2 inverted
    175..622     +  promoter       hSyn promoter: human synapsin I promoter; confers neuron-specific expression (Kügler et al., 2003)
    636..653     +  misc_feature   MCS (fragment): pUC18/19 multiple cloning site
    660..693     +  protein_bind   lox2272: Cre-mediated recombination occurs in the 8-bp core sequence (GGATACTT). lox2272 sites are compatible with each other, but incompatible with loxP or loxN sites (Lee and Saito, 1988). Cre recombinase
    694..743     -  intron         β-globin intron (fragment): internally truncated intron from human β-globin
    744..777     +  protein_bind   loxP: Cre-mediated recombination occurs in the 8-bp core sequence (GCATACAT). Cre recombinase
    789..2318    -  CDS            BACE1: BACE1_HUMAN - Also known as BACE, KIAA1149. Experimental evidence at protein level: Swiss-Prot protein existence level 1. Responsible for the proteolytic processing of the amyloid precursor protein (APP). Cleaves at the N-terminus of the A-beta peptide sequence, between residues 671 and 672 of APP, leads to the generation and extracellular release of beta-cleaved soluble APP, and a corresponding cell-associated C-terminal fragment which is later released by gamma-secretase (PubMed:10656250, PubMed:10677483, PubMed:20354142). Cleaves CHL1 (By similarity). From Homo sapiens (Human).
   2325..2358    -  protein_bind   lox2272: Cre-mediated recombination occurs in the 8-bp core sequence (GGATACTT). lox2272 sites are compatible with each other, but incompatible with loxP or loxN sites (Lee and Saito, 1988). Cre recombinase
   2359..2408    -  intron         β-globin intron (fragment): internally truncated intron from human β-globin
   2409..2442    -  protein_bind   loxP: Cre-mediated recombination occurs in the 8-bp core sequence (GCATACAT). Cre recombinase
   2443..2467    +  misc_feature   MCS (fragment): pBluescript multiple cloning site
   2467..3055    +  misc_feature   WPRE: woodchuck hepatitis virus posttranscriptional regulatory element
   3085..3205    +  polyA_signal   SV40 poly(A) signal: SV40 polyadenylation signal
   3228..3368    +  repeat_region  AAV2 ITR: inverted terminal repeat of adeno-associated virus serotype 2 inverted
   3373..3424    -  misc_feature   bom (fragment): basis of mobility region from pBR322
   3443..3898    +  rep_origin     f1 ori (sequence partly withheld): f1 bacteriophage origin of replication; arrow indicates direction of (+) strand synthesis
   3899..3948    -  misc_feature   bom (fragment): basis of mobility region from pBR322
   4050..4085    -  CDS            rop (fragment): Rop protein, which maintains plasmids at low copy number; rop
   4180..4284    +  promoter       AmpR promoter: bla
   4285..5145    +  CDS            AmpR: β-lactamase; bla; confers resistance to ampicillin, carbenicillin, and related antibiotics
   5316..5904    +  rep_origin     ori: high-copy-number ColE1/pMB1/pBR322/pUC origin of replication
>Addgene plasmid #232353 | pAAV-DIO-BACE-HA | addgene full sequence | sequence record 471582 | Addgene NGS Result
CCTGCAGGCAGCTGCGCGCTCGCTCGCTCACTGAGGCCGCCCGGGCGTCGGGCGACCTTTGGTCGCCCGG
CCTCAGTGAGCGAGCGAGCGCGCAGAGAGGGAGTGGCCAACTCCATCACTAGGGGTTCCTGCGGCCGCAC
GCGTGTGTCTAGACTGCAGAGGGCCCTGCGTATGAGTGCAAGTGGGTTTTAGGACCAGGATGAGGCGGGG
TGGGGGTGCCTACCTGACGACCGACCCCGACCCACTGGACAAGCACCCAACCCCCATTCCCCAAATTGCG
CATCCCCTATCAGAGAGGGGGAGGGGAAACAGGATGCGGCGAGGCGCGTGCGCACTGCCAGCTTCAGCAC
CGCGGACAGTGCCTTCGCCCCCGCCTGGCGGCGCGCGCCACCGCCGCCTCAGCACTGAAGGCGCGCTGAC
GTCACTCGCCGGTCCCCCGCAAACTCCCCTTCCCGGCCACCTTGGTCGCGTCCGCGCCGCCGCCGGCCCA
GCCGGACCGCACCACGCGAGGCGCGAGATAGGGGGGCACGGGCGCGACCATCTGCGCTGCGGCGCCGGCG
ACTCAGCGCTGCCTCAGTCTGCGGTGGGCAGCGGAGGAGTCGTGTCGTGCCTGAGAGCGCAGTCGAGAAG
GTACCGGATCCTCTAGAGTCGACTCCGGAATAACTTCGTATAGGATACTTTATACGAAGTTATGCAGAAT
GGTAGCTGGATTGTAGCTGCTATTAGCAATATGAAACCTCTTAATAACTTCGTATAGCATACATTATACG
AAGTTATGGCGCGCCCTACTTCAGCAGGGAGATGTCATCAGCAAAGTCATCATGCTGCTGGCGCAGGCAG
CGGAGGCAGCGCCACTGACACACCATGAGGCAGAGTGGCAGCATGAAGAGGGCGCAGATGGCAGCCATGA
CATAGGCTATGGTCATGAGGGTTGACTCATCTGTCTGTGGAATGTTGTAGCCACAGTCTTCCATGTCCAA
GGTGACAAAAGGGCCTTCCACCGCTGCCGTCCTGAACTCATCGTGCACATGGCAAGCGCTGACAGCAAAG
CCAATTCGTTTTCGGGCCCGATCAAAGACAACGTAGAAGCCCTCCATGATAACAGCTCCCATAACAGTGC
CCGTGGATGACTGTGAGATGGCAAACTTGTAACAGTCGTCTTGGGACGTGGCCACATCTTCCACTGGCCG
CAGGTATTGCTGCGGAAGGATGGTGATGCGGAAGGACTGGTTGGTAACCTCACCCATTAGGTAGAGTGAG
ATGACTGGGAAAATGTTCCAAGGGGTGGTGCCTGCTTGCCAGCACACCAGCTGCTCTCCTAGCCAGAAAC
CATCAGGGAACTTCTCCGTGGAGGAGGCTGCCTTGATGGATTTGACTGCAGCTTCAAACACTTTCTTGGG
CAAACGAAGGTTGGTGGTGCCACTGTCCACAATGCTCTTGTCATAGTTGTACTCCTTGCAGTCCATTTTC
AGATCCTGTCCATTGATCTCCACCCGCACAATGATCACCTCATAATACCACTCCCGCCGGATGGGTGTAT
ACCAGAGACTGCCTGTGTACAGCGAGTGGTCGATACCTCCAATGATCATGCTCCCTCCGACAGAGGCCAG
CACTTCAGACTGGTTGAGGGGGAAGCCAGCACCACAAAGCTGCAGGGAGAAGAGGTTGGGAACGTGGGTC
TGCTTTACCAGAGAGTCAAAGAAAGGCTCCAGGGAGTCGTCAGGCCTGGCAATCTCAGCATAGGCCAGCC
CCAGGATGCCTTCCCAGTTGGAGCCGTTGATGAAGAACTTGTCTGATTCAGTGATGGCAGCAATGTTGGC
ACGCACAGTGACGTTGGGGCCATGGGGGATGCTTACCAGGTCGGTGCCCAGCTCCCCTTCCCACTTGCCC
TGGGTGTAGGGCACATACACACCCTTCCGGAGGTCCCGGTATGTGCTGGACAGCTGCCTCTGGTAGTAGC
GATGCAGGAAGGGGTGGGGGGCAGCACCCACTGCAAAGTTACTGCTGCCTGTATCCACCAGGATGTTGAG
CGTCTGCGGGGGGCTGCCCACGGTCATCTCCACGTAGTAGCCCTGCCCCGACTTGCCCCTCAGGTTGTCC
ACCATCTCCACAAAGCTGCCCCTCCGGCCGGGCTCCTCGGGCTCTTCGTCGGTCTCAGCGTAATCTGGTA
CATCGTAAGGGTACCGGGGCAGCCGCAGCCCCAGGGGGGCGCCCCCCAGGCCGCTGCGCAGGGGCAGCCG
GATGCCGTGCTGGGTGCCGTGGGCAGGCAGCACTCCCGCGCCCATCCACAGCAGGAGCCAGGGCAGGGCT
TGGGCCATGCTAGCATAACTTCGTATAAAGTATCCTATACGAAGTTATTTGCCTTAACCCAGAAATTATC
ACTGTTATTCTTTAGAATGGTGCAAAGAATAACTTCGTATAATGTATGCTATACGAAGTTATGAATTCGA
TATCAAGCTTATCGATAATCAACCTCTGGATTACAAAATTTGTGAAAGATTGACTGGTATTCTTAACTAT
GTTGCTCCTTTTACGCTATGTGGATACGCTGCTTTAATGCCTTTGTATCATGCTATTGCTTCCCGTATGG
CTTTCATTTTCTCCTCCTTGTATAAATCCTGGTTGCTGTCTCTTTATGAGGAGTTGTGGCCCGTTGTCAG
GCAACGTGGCGTGGTGTGCACTGTGTTTGCTGACGCAACCCCCACTGGTTGGGGCATTGCCACCACCTGT
CAGCTCCTTTCCGGGACTTTCGCTTTCCCCCTCCCTATTGCCACGGCGGAACTCATCGCCGCCTGCCTTG
CCCGCTGCTGGACAGGGGCTCGGCTGTTGGGCACTGACAATTCCGTGGTGTTGTCGGGGAAATCATCGTC
CTTTCCTTGGCTGCTCGCCTATGTTGCCACCTGGATTCTGCGCGGGACGTCCTTCTGCTACGTCCCTTCG
GCCCTCAATCCAGCGGACCTTCCTTCCCGCGGCCTGCTGCCGGCTCTGCGGCCTCTTCCGCGTCTTCGCC
TTCGCCCTCAGACGAGTCGGATCTCCCTTTGGGCCGCCTCCCCGCATCGATACCGAGCGCTGCTCGAGAG
ATCTACTTGTTTATTGCAGCTTATAATGGTTACAAATAAAGCAATAGCATCACAAATTTCACAAATAAAG
CATTTTTTTCACTGCATTCTAGTTGTGGTTTGTCCAAACTCATCAATGTATCTTACACGTGCGGACCGAG
CGGCCGCAGGAACCCCTAGTGATGGAGTTGGCCACTCCCTCTCTGCGCGCTCGCTCGCTCACTGAGGCCG
GGCGACCAAAGGTCGCCCGACGCCCGGGCTTTGCCCGGGCGGCCTCAGTGAGCGAGCGAGCGCGCAGCTG
CCTGCAGGGGCGCCTGATGCGGTATTTTCTCCTTACGCATCTGTGCGGTATTTCACACCGCATA
[95 nt withheld, positions 3425-3519]
T
[46 nt withheld, positions 3521-3566]
C
[141 nt withheld, positions 3568-3708]
CCTTTGACGTTGGAGTCCACGTTCTTT
[37 nt withheld, positions 3736-3772]
ACTCTATCTCGGGCTATTCTTTTGATTTATAAGGGATTTTGCCGATTTCGGTCTATTGGTTAAAAAATGA
GCTGATTTAACAAAAATTTAACGCGAATTTTAACAAAATATTAACGTTTACAATTTTATGGTGCACTCTC
AGTACAATCTGCTCTGATGCCGCATAGTTAAGCCAGCCCCGACACCCGCCAACACCCGCTGACGCGCCCT
GACGGGCTTGTCTGCTCCCGGCATCCGCTTACAGACAAGCTGTGACCGTCTCCGGGAGCTGCATGTGTCA
GAGGTTTTCACCGTCATCACCGAAACGCGCGAGACGAAAGGGCCTCGTGATACGCCTATTTTTATAGGTT
AATGTCATGATAATAATGGTTTCTTAGACGTCAGGTGGCACTTTTCGGGGAAATGTGCGCGGAACCCCTA
TTTGTTTATTTTTCTAAATACATTCAAATATGTATCCGCTCATGAGACAATAACCCTGATAAATGCTTCA
ATAATATTGAAAAAGGAAGAGTATGAGTATTCAACATTTCCGTGTCGCCCTTATTCCCTTTTTTGCGGCA
TTTTGCCTTCCTGTTTTTGCTCACCCAGAAACGCTGGTGAAAGTAAAAGATGCTGAAGATCAGTTGGGTG
CACGAGTGGGTTACATCGAACTGGATCTCAACAGCGGTAAGATCCTTGAGAGTTTTCGCCCCGAAGAACG
TTTTCCAATGATGAGCACTTTTAAAGTTCTGCTATGTGGCGCGGTATTATCCCGTATTGACGCCGGGCAA
GAGCAACTCGGTCGCCGCATACACTATTCTCAGAATGACTTGGTTGAGTACTCACCAGTCACAGAAAAGC
ATCTTACGGATGGCATGACAGTAAGAGAATTATGCAGTGCTGCCATAACCATGAGTGATAACACTGCGGC
CAACTTACTTCTGACAACGATCGGAGGACCGAAGGAGCTAACCGCTTTTTTGCACAACATGGGGGATCAT
GTAACTCGCCTTGATCGTTGGGAACCGGAGCTGAATGAAGCCATACCAAACGACGAGCGTGACACCACGA
TGCCTGTAGCAATGGCAACAACGTTGCGCAAACTATTAACTGGCGAACTACTTACTCTAGCTTCCCGGCA
ACAATTAATAGACTGGATGGAGGCGGATAAAGTTGCAGGACCACTTCTGCGCTCGGCCCTTCCGGCTGGC
TGGTTTATTGCTGATAAATCTGGAGCCGGTGAGCGTGGGTCTCGCGGTATCATTGCAGCACTGGGGCCAG
ATGGTAAGCCCTCCCGTATCGTAGTTATCTACACGACGGGGAGTCAGGCAACTATGGATGAACGAAATAG
ACAGATCGCTGAGATAGGTGCCTCACTGATTAAGCATTGGTAACTGTCAGACCAAGTTTACTCATATATA
CTTTAGATTGATTTAAAACTTCATTTTTAATTTAAAAGGATCTAGGTGAAGATCCTTTTTGATAATCTCA
TGACCAAAATCCCTTAACGTGAGTTTTCGTTCCACTGAGCGTCAGACCCCGTAGAAAAGATCAAAGGATC
TTCTTGAGATCCTTTTTTTCTGCGCGTAATCTGCTGCTTGCAAACAAAAAAACCACCGCTACCAGCGGTG
GTTTGTTTGCCGGATCAAGAGCTACCAACTCTTTTTCCGAAGGTAACTGGCTTCAGCAGAGCGCAGATAC
CAAATACTGTTCTTCTAGTGTAGCCGTAGTTAGGCCACCACTTCAAGAACTCTGTAGCACCGCCTACATA
CCTCGCTCTGCTAATCCTGTTACCAGTGGCTGCTGCCAGTGGCGATAAGTCGTGTCTTACCGGGTTGGAC
TCAAGACGATAGTTACCGGATAAGGCGCAGCGGTCGGGCTGAACGGGGGGTTCGTGCACACAGCCCAGCT
TGGAGCGAACGACCTACACCGAACTGAGATACCTACAGCGTGAGCTATGAGAAAGCGCCACGCTTCCCGA
AGGGAGAAAGGCGGACAGGTATCCGGTAAGCGGCAGGGTCGGAACAGGAGAGCGCACGAGGGAGCTTCCA
GGGGGAAACGCCTGGTATCTTTATAGTCCTGTCGGGTTTCGCCACCTCTGACTTGAGCGTCGATTTTTGT
GATGCTCGTCAGGGGGGCGGAGCCTATGGAAAAACGCCAGCAACGCGGCCTTTTTACGGTTCCTGGCCTT
TTGCTGGCCTTTTGCTCACATGT
